Addgene plasmid #235878: pME_Cp_0_3b_025_Hibit-tag
Purpose: HiBiT N-tag
Depositing lab: Tobias Erb. Depositing organization: Max Planck Institute for Terrestrial Microbiology. Publication: A modular high-throughput approach for advancing synthetic biology in the chloroplast of Chlamydomonas. Inckemann RM, Chotel T, Burgis M, Brinkmann CK, Andreas L, Baumann J, Sharma P, Klose M, Barrett J, Ries F, Paczia N, Glatter T, Mackinder LCM, Willmund F, Erb TJ. Nat Plants. 2025 Nov;11(11):2332-2349. doi: 10.1038/s41477-025-02126-2. Epub 2025 Nov 3. PubMed 41184475.
Backbone
  Vector backbone: pME_Cp_UAV_GFP
  Backbone size w/o insert (bp): 2101
  Vector type: Synthetic Biology
Growth in bacteria
  Bacterial resistance: Chloramphenicol, 25 μg/mL
  Growth temperature: 37°C
  Growth strain: DH5alpha
  Copy number: High Copy
Gene/Insert
  Gene/Insert name: HiBiT N-tag
  Species: Oplophorus gracilirostris
  Insert size (bp): 44
  Cloning method: Restriction Enzyme; 5′ cloning site BsaI (destroyed during cloning); 3′ cloning site BsaI (destroyed during cloning)
  Sequencing primers: 5′ CGTATCACGAGGCAGAATTTC; 3′ CCTGCATAACGCGAAGTAATC
Terms and licenses: Academic/Nonprofit Terms; Industry Terms: Not Available to Industry
Depositor comments: Please visit https://doi.org/10.1101/2024.05.08.593163 for bioRxiv preprint.
How to cite: pME_Cp_0_3b_025_Hibit-tag was a gift from Tobias Erb (Addgene plasmid # 235878 ; http://n2t.net/addgene:235878 ; RRID:Addgene_235878)
