[The description below was written by a language model from this plasmid's Addgene catalogue record and pLannotate feature annotations shown in this document.]
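Description:
pME_Cp_0_3b_025_Hibit-tag is a small (about 2.1 kb) synthetic-biology part plasmid from a modular cloning toolkit developed for engineering the chloroplast of Chlamydomonas. It is built on the pME_Cp_UAV_GFP backbone, whose name suggests a universal acceptor vector in which a GFP placeholder is replaced by the incoming part, although the record does not spell this out. The plasmid is maintained in E. coli at high copy through a ColE1/pUC-type origin. It is selected with chloramphenicol through a cat gene driven by its native promoter and followed by a lambda t0 terminator. It carries no chloroplast homology arms, algal selection marker or expression promoter, so it serves as a storage and donor vector rather than a transformation construct in its own right.

The payload is a 44 bp insert encoding the HiBiT tag in an N-terminal tag format. HiBiT is the short peptide fragment of the split NanoLuc luciferase system, derived from the Oplophorus gracilirostris enzyme. It binds the larger LgBiT fragment with high affinity to restore luminescence, which allows sensitive quantification of a tagged protein. The part was inserted using BsaI sites that were destroyed during cloning, consistent with Golden Gate style assembly. The "3b" in the name probably denotes its position in the assembly syntax, though the record does not define this. The annotation software did not detect the tag itself, but the insertion site lies between BioBrick prefix and suffix sequences and is flanked by bacterial transcription terminators, including a his operon terminator, that insulate the part. The intended use is combining this tag with promoters, coding sequences and terminators to build N-terminally HiBiT-tagged chloroplast transgenes.
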