Features (pLannotate 1.2.2; 8 found; start..end, strand, type, name):
    110..207     +  promoter       cat promoter: promoter of the E. coli cat gene encoding chloramphenicol acetyltransferase
    208..864     +  CDS            cat: CAT_ECOLX - Experimental evidence at protein level: Swiss-Prot protein existence level 1. This enzyme is an effector of chloramphenicol resistance in bacteria. From Escherichia coli. This protein is used as a marker in many commonly used cloning vectors, such as pACYC184.
    888..982     +  terminator     lambda t0 terminator: transcription terminator from phage lambda
   1165..1753    +  rep_origin     ori: high-copy-number ColE1/pMB1/pBR322/pUC origin of replication
   1948..2005    -  terminator     his operon terminator: This putative transcriptin terminator from the E. coli his operon has a 2-bp deletion introduced during synthesis. Its efficiency has not been determined.
   2006..2025    -  misc_feature   BioBrick suffix: universal suffix for all parts
   2102..2123    -  misc_feature   BioBrick prefix: BioBrick prefix for parts that do not start with "ATG"
   2126..24      +  terminator     bacterial terminator (across the origin): putative bacterial transcription terminator
>Addgene plasmid #235878 | pME_Cp_0_3b_025_Hibit-tag | addgene full sequence | sequence record 471471 | Addgene NGS Result
CTAAGGATTTTTTTTATCTGAAATTCTGCCTCGTGATACGCCTATTTTTATAGGTTAATGTCATGATAAT
AATGGTTTCTTAGACGTCAGGTGGCACTCGAGTTGATCGGGCACGTAAGAGGTTCCAACTTTCACCATAA
TGAAATAAGATCACTACCGGGCGTATTTTTTGAGTTATCGAGATTTTCAGGAGCTAAGGAAGCTAAAATG
GAGAAAAAAATCACTGGATATACCACCGTTGATATATCCCAATGGCATCGTAAAGAACATTTTGAGGCAT
TTCAGTCAGTTGCTCAATGTACCTATAACCAGACCGTTCAGCTGGATATTACGGCCTTTTTAAAGACCGT
AAAGAAAAATAAGCACAAGTTTTATCCGGCCTTTATTCACATTCTTGCCCGCCTGATGAATGCTCATCCG
GAATTTCGTATGGCAATGAAAGACGGTGAGCTGGTGATATGGGATAGTGTTCACCCTTGTTACACCGTTT
TCCATGAGCAAACTGAAACGTTTTCATCACTCTGGAGTGAATACCACGACGATTTCCGGCAGTTTCTACA
CATATATTCGCAAGATGTGGCGTGTTACGGTGAAAACCTGGCCTATTTCCCTAAAGGGTTTATTGAGAAT
ATGTTTTTCGTATCAGCCAATCCCTGGGTGAGTTTCACCAGTTTTGATTTAAACGTGGCCAATATGGACA
ACTTCTTCGCCCCCGTTTTCACCATGGGCAAATATTATACGCAAGGCGACAAGGTGCTGATGCCGCTGGC
GATTCAGGTTCATCATGCCGTTTGTGATGGCTTCCATGTCGGCAGAATGCTTAATGAATTACAACAGTAC
TGCGACGAGTGGCAGGGCGGGGCGTAATTTGATATCGAGCTCGCTTGGACTCCTGTTGATAGATCCAGTA
ATGACCTCAGAACTCCATCTGGATTTGTTCAGAACGCTCGGTTGCCGCCGGGCGTTTTTTATTGGTGAGA
ATCCAAGCCTCGAGCTGTCAGACCAAGTTTACTCATATATACTTTAGATTGATTTAAAACTTCATTTTTA
ATTTAAAAGGATCTAGGTGAAGATCCTTTTTGATAATCTCATGACCAAAATCCCTTAACGTGAGTTTTCG
TTCCACTGAGCGTCAGACCCCGTAGAAAAGATCAAAGGATCTTCTTGAGATCCTTTTTTTCTGCGCGTAA
TCTGCTGCTTGCAAACAAAAAAACCACCGCTACCAGCGGTGGTTTGTTTGCCGGATCAAGAGCTACCAAC
TCTTTTTCCGAAGGTAACTGGCTTCAGCAGAGCGCAGATACCAAATACTGTTCTTCTAGTGTAGCCGTAG
TTAGGCCACCACTTCAAGAACTCTGTAGCACCGCCTACATACCTCGCTCTGCTAATCCTGTTACCAGTGG
CTGCTGCCAGTGGCGATAAGTCGTGTCTTACCGGGTTGGACTCAAGACGATAGTTACCGGATAAGGCGCA
GCGGTCGGGCTGAACGGGGGGTTCGTGCACACAGCCCAGCTTGGAGCGAACGACCTACACCGAACTGAGA
TACCTACAGCGTGAGCTATGAGAAAGCGCCACGCTTCCCGAAGGGAGAAAGGCGGACAGGTATCCGGTAA
GCGGCAGGGTCGGAACAGGAGAGCGCACGAGGGAGCTTCCAGGGGGAAACGCCTGGTATCTTTATAGTCC
TGTCGGGTTTCGCCACCTCTGACTTGAGCGTCGATTTTTGTGATGCTCGTCAGGGGGGCGGAGCCTGTGG
AAAAACGCCAGCAACGCGGCCTTTTTACGGTTCCTGGCCTTTTGCTGGCCTTTTGCTCACATGTTCTTTC
CTGCGTTATCCCCTGATTCTGTGGATAACCGTATTACCGCCTTTGAGTGAGCTGATACCGCTCGCCGCAG
CCGAACGACCGAGCGCAGCGAGTCAGTGAGCGAGGAAGCCTGCATAACGCGAAGTAATCTTTTCGGTTTT
AAAGAAAAAGGGCAGGGTGGTGACACCTTGCCCTTTTTTGCCGGACTGCAGCGGCCGCTACTAGTCGCGA
TGAGTGGTCTCACATTCCAGAAATTTTCTTAAATAAACGCCAACCAGAAACCATGGCGAGACCACTCATC
GCTCTAGAAGCGGCCGCGAATTCCAGAAATCATCCTTAGCGAAAG
